Addgene plasmid #130942: pLY111
Purpose: Engineered sgRNA-LEB4 (2 BoxB aptamers) generator circuit including promoter Plux2
Depositing lab: Baojun Wang. Depositing organization: University of Edinburgh. Publication: Engineered CRISPRa enables programmable eukaryote-like gene activation in bacteria. Liu Y, Wan X, Wang B. Nat Commun. 2019 Aug 26;10(1):3693. doi: 10.1038/s41467-019-11479-0. PubMed 31451697.
Backbone
  Vector backbone: p15AC
  Backbone manufacturer: p15A vector from pdCas9-bacteria (Plasmid #44249)
  Backbone size w/o insert (bp): 1725
  Total vector size (bp): 3004
  Modifications to backbone: Adding 2 BbsI sites for construction
  Vector type: Bacterial Expression, Synthetic Biology
Growth in bacteria
  Bacterial resistance: Chloramphenicol, 25 μg/mL
  Growth temperature: 37°C
  Growth strain: DH5alpha
  Growth instructions: Culture in the Lennox’s Luria-Bertani (LB) medium (10 g/L peptone, 5 g/L yeast extract, 5 g/L NaCl)
  Copy number: Low Copy
Gene/Insert
  Gene/Insert name: sgRNA-LEB4
  gRNA/shRNA sequence: TGATCGTTCGGAAATAA
  Species: Synthetic
  Promoter: Plux2
  Cloning method: Restriction Enzyme; 5′ cloning site EcoRI (destroyed during cloning); 3′ cloning site SpeI (destroyed during cloning)
  Sequencing primers: 5′ AACGGTCTGGTTATAGGTACATTGAGCAAC; 3′ GTTCGTAAGCCATTTCCGCTCGCCGCAGTC
Terms and licenses: Academic/Nonprofit Terms; Industry Terms: Not Available to Industry
Depositor comments: The Top10 bacterial strain should be used for downstream applications
How to cite: pLY111 was a gift from Baojun Wang (Addgene plasmid # 130942 ; http://n2t.net/addgene:130942 ; RRID:Addgene_130942)
