[The description below was written by a language model from this plasmid's Addgene catalogue record and pLannotate feature annotations shown in this document.]
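Description:
pLY111 is a small (about 3.0 kb) bacterial expression and synthetic-biology plasmid that acts as an inducible generator of an engineered single guide RNA, sgRNA-LEB4, for a bacterial CRISPR activation (CRISPRa) system. It is built on the p15AC backbone, derived from the p15A vector of pdCas9-bacteria and modified with two BbsI sites to aid construction. Replication in E. coli depends on the p15A origin, which the record lists as low copy and which is compatible with ColE1-type plasmids, so it can coexist with other circuit components. The annotation also flags a short RSF origin fragment, probably a homology hit rather than a functional origin. Selection is by chloramphenicol, through a cat gene with its own promoter followed by the lambda t0 terminator.

The payload is a synthetic sgRNA based on the Streptococcus pyogenes Cas9 guide scaffold, with two boxB RNA hairpins inserted into it. BoxB is the binding site for the phage λ N peptide, so the aptamers would allow a λN-fused effector, such as an activation domain, to be recruited to a dCas9–sgRNA complex at its target. The catalogue states that the sgRNA is transcribed from the Plux2 promoter; this promoter was not annotated in the feature table, but the table does show a luxR coding sequence spanning the plasmid origin, preceded by a fragment of the constitutive J23119 promoter. LuxR from Aliivibrio fischeri is an activator that binds the acyl-homoserine lactone autoinducer, so sgRNA output is presumably controlled by that inducer. A T7Te terminator lies between the sgRNA and luxR units, which are divergently oriented. The plasmid is intended for programmable gene activation circuits in bacteria.
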