Features (pLannotate 1.2.2; 13 found; start..end, strand, type, name):
    733..753     -  misc_feature   BioBrick prefix: BioBrick prefix for parts that do not start with "ATG"
    778..880     +  promoter       cat promoter: promoter of the E. coli cat gene encoding chloramphenicol acetyltransferase
    881..1537    +  CDS            cat: CAT_ECOLX - Experimental evidence at protein level: Swiss-Prot protein existence level 1. This enzyme is an effector of chloramphenicol resistance in bacteria. From Escherichia coli. This protein is used as a marker in many commonly used cloning vectors, such as pACYC184.
   1561..1655    +  terminator     lambda t0 terminator: transcription terminator from phage lambda
   1769..2314    +  rep_origin     p15A ori: Plasmids containing the medium-copy-number p15A origin of replication can be propagated in E. coli cells that contain a second plasmid with the ColE1 origin.
   2402..2457    +  rep_origin     RSF ori (fragment): Plasmids containing the RSF 1030 origin of replication can be propagated in E. coli cells that contain additional plasmids with compatible origins.
   2552..2571    -  misc_RNA       gRNA scaffold (fragment): guide RNA scaffold for the Streptococcus pyogenes CRISPR/Cas9 system
   2572..2590    -  protein_bind   boxB: λ N peptide binding site consisting of an RNA hairpin within the N-utliization (nut) site of the λ bacteriophage transcript (Tan and Frankel, 1995) λN peptide
   2590..2626    -  misc_RNA       gRNA scaffold (fragment): guide RNA scaffold for the Streptococcus pyogenes CRISPR/Cas9 system
   2627..2645    -  protein_bind   boxB: λ N peptide binding site consisting of an RNA hairpin within the N-utliization (nut) site of the λ bacteriophage transcript (Tan and Frankel, 1995) λN peptide
   2751..2778    -  terminator     T7Te terminator: phage T7 early transcription terminator
   2786..2808    +  promoter       J23119(SpeI) promoter (fragment): bacterial promoter (Registry of Standard Biological Parts BBa J23119) modified to end with an SpeI site
   2850..595     +  CDS            luxR (across the origin): LUXR_ALIFS - Experimental evidence at protein level: Swiss-Prot protein existence level 1. Transcriptional activator of the bioluminescence operon. Binds to the OHHL autoinducer. From Aliivibrio fischeri (Vibrio fischeri).
>Addgene plasmid #130942 | pLY111 | addgene full sequence | sequence record 258927 | Addgene NGS Result
TAAATCTGATATTTCAATCCTAGATAATTACCCTAAAAAATGGAGGCAATATTATGATGACGCTAATTTA
ATAAAATATGATCCTATAGTAGATTATTCTAACTCCAATCATTCACCAATTAATTGGAATATATTTGAAA
ACAATGCTGTAAATAAAAAATCTCCAAATGTAATTAAAGAAGCGAAAACATCAGGTCTTATCACTGGGTT
TAGTTTCCCTATTCATACGGCTAACAATGGCTTCGGAATGCTTAGTTTTGCACATTCAGAAAAAGACAAC
TATATAGATAGTTTATTTTTACATGCGTGTATGAACATACCATTAATTGTTCCTTCTCTAGTTGATAATT
ATCGAAAAATAAATATAGCAAATAATAAATCAAACAACGATTTAACCAAAAGAGAAAAAGAATGTTTAGC
GTGGGCATGCGAAGGAAAAAGCTCTTGGGATATTTCAAAAATATTAGGTTGCAGTGAGCGTACTGTCACT
TTCCATTTAACCAATGCGCAAATGAAACTCAATACAACAAACCGCTGCCAAAGTATTTCTAAAGCAATTT
TAACAGGAGCAATTGATTGCCCATACTTTAAAAATTAATAACACTGATAGTGCTAGTGTAGATCACTACT
AGAGCTCGGTACCAAAGACGAACAATAAGACGCTGAAAAGCGTCTTTTTTCGTTTTGGTCCCTCTAGTAT
TAATTTTGTCTTCATGCATGAAGACAACTAGGCTCTAGAAGCGGCCGCGAATTAGATATCTGGCGAAAAT
GAGACGTTGATCGGCACGTAAGAGGTTCCAACTTTCACCATAATGAAATAAGATCACTACCGGGCGTATT
TTTTGAGTTATCGAGATTTTCAGGAGCTAAGGAAGCTAAAATGGAGAAAAAAATCACTGGATATACCACC
GTTGATATATCCCAATGGCATCGTAAAGAACATTTTGAGGCATTTCAGTCAGTTGCTCAATGTACCTATA
ACCAGACCGTTCAGCTGGATATTACGGCCTTTTTAAAGACCGTAAAGAAAAATAAGCACAAGTTTTATCC
GGCCTTTATTCACATTCTTGCCCGCCTGATGAATGCTCATCCGGAATTTCGTATGGCAATGAAAGACGGT
GAGCTGGTGATATGGGATAGTGTTCACCCTTGTTACACCGTTTTCCATGAGCAAACTGAAACGTTTTCAT
CGCTCTGGAGTGAATACCACGACGATTTCCGGCAGTTTCTACACATATATTCGCAAGATGTGGCGTGTTA
CGGTGAAAACCTGGCCTATTTCCCTAAAGGGTTTATTGAGAATATGTTTTTCGTCTCAGCCAATCCCTGG
GTGAGTTTCACCAGTTTTGATTTAAACGTGGCCAATATGGACAACTTCTTCGCCCCCGTTTTCACCATGG
GCAAATATTATACGCAAGGCGACAAGGTGCTGATGCCGCTGGCGATTCAGGTTCATCATGCCGTTTGTGA
TGGCTTCCATGTCGGCAGAATGCTTAATGAATTACAACAGTACTGCGATGAGTGGCAGGGCGGGGCGTAA
TTTGATATCGAGCTCGCTTGGACTCCTGTTGATAGATCCAGTAATGACCTCAGAACTCCATCTGGATTTG
TTCAGAACGCTCGGTTGCCGCCGGGCGTTTTTTATTGGTGAGAATCCAAGCACTAGTAACAACTTATATC
GTATGGGGCTGACTTCAGGTGCTACATTTGAAGAGATAAATTGCACTGAAATCTAGAAATATTTTATCTG
ATTAATAAGATGATCTTCTTGAGATCGTTTTGGTCTGCGCGTAATCTCTTGCTCTGAAAACGAAAAAACC
GCCTTGCAGGGCGGTTTTTCGAAGGTTCTCTGAGCTACCAACTCTTTGAACCGAGGTAACTGGCTTGGAG
GAGCGCAGTCACCAAAACTTGTCCTTTCAGTTTAGCCTTAACCGGCGCATGACTTCAAGACTAACTCCTC
TAAATCAATTACCAGTGGCTGCTGCCAGTGGTGCTTTTGCATGTCTTTCCGGGTTGGACTCAAGACGATA
GTTACCGGATAAGGCGCAGCGGTCGGACTGAACGGGGGGTTCGTGCATACAGTCCAGCTTGGAGCGAACT
GCCTACCCGGAACTGAGTGTCAGGCGTGGAATGAGACAAACGCGGCCATAACAGCGGAATGACACCGGTA
AACCGAAAGGCAGGAACAGGAGAGCGCACGAGGGAGCCGCCAGGGGGAAACGCCTGGTATCTTTATAGTC
CTGTCGGGTTTCGCCACCACTGATTTGAGCGTCAGATTTCGTGATGCTTGTCAGGGGGGCGGAGCCTATG
GAAAAACGGCTTTGCCGCGGCCCTCTCACTTCCCTGTTAAGTATCTTCCTGGCATCTTCCAGGAAATCTC
CGCCCCGTTCGTAAGCCATTTCCGCTCGCCGCAGTCGAACGACCGAGCGTAGCGAGTCAGTGAGCGAGGA
AGCGGAATATATCCCTAGGCCTAGTAGGACCAAAACGAAAAAAGGCCCCCCTTTCGGGAGGCCTCTTTTC
TGGAATTTGGTACCGAGAAGCTTCAAAAAAAGCACCGACTCGGTGCCACTTGGGCCCTTCTTCAGGGCCC
AAGTTGATAACGGACTAGCCTTATTTGAACTTGCTAGGGCCCTTCTTCAGGGCCCTAGCTCTCAAACTTA
TTTCCGAACGATCACTCTAGTTTTATTCGAAAGTAACAAACCATTTTCTTGCGTAAACCTGTACGATCCT
ACAGGTCTCTAGTATATAAACGCAGAAAGGCCCACCCGAAGGTGAGCCAGTGTGATTGACAGCTAGCTCA
GTCCTAGGGATTGTGCTAGCTACTAGAGATTAAAGAGGAGAAATACTAGATGAAAAACATAAATGCCGAC
GACACATACAGAATAATTAATAAAATTAAAGCTTGTAGAAGCAATAATGATATTAATCAATGCTTATCTG
ATATGACTAAAATGGTACATTGTGAATATTATTTACTCGCGATCATTTATCCTCATTCTATGGT
